>Addgene plasmid #127508 | INCTbiosyn-pEF-GFP(rc)9 | addgene full sequence | sequence record 250750 | Addgene NGS Result
GCCACCTGGGTCGACATTGATTATTGACTAGATCATCGCGTGAGGCTCCGGTGCCCGTCAGTGGGCAGAG
CGCACATCGCCCACAGTCCCCGAGAAGTTGGGGGGAGGGGTCGGCAATTGAACCGGTGCCTAGAGAAGGT
GGCGCGGGGTAAACTGGGAAAGTGATGTCGTGTACTGGCTCCGCCTTTTTCCCGAGGGTGGGGGAGAACC
GTATATAAGTGCAGTAGTCGCCGTGAACGTTCTTTTTCGCAACGGGTTTGCCGCCAGAACACAGGTAAGT
GCCGTGTGTGGTTCCCGCGGGCCTGGCCTCTTTACGGGTTATGGCCCTTGCGTGCCTTGAATTACTTCCA
CGCCCCTGGCTGCAGTACGTGATTCTTGATCCCGAGCTTCGGGTTGGAAGTGGGTGGGAGAGTTCGAGGC
CTTGCGCTTAAGGAGCCCCTTCGCCTCGTGCTTGAGTTGAGGCCTGGCCTGGGCGCTGGGGCCGCCGCGT
GCGAATCTGGTGGCACCTTCGCGCCTGTCTCGCTGCTTTCGATAAGTCTCTAGCCATTTAAAATTTTTGA
TGACCTGCTGCGACGCTTTTTTTCTGGCAAGATAGTCTTGTAAATGCGGGCCAAGATCTGCACACTGGTA
TTTCGGTTTTTGGGGCCGCGGGCGGCGACGGGGCCCGTGCGTCCCAGCGCACATGTTCGGCGAGGCGGGG
CCTGCGAGCGCGGCCACCGAGAATCGGACGGGGGTAGTCTCAAGCTGGCCGGCCTGCTCTGGTGCCTGGC
CTCGCGCCGCCGTGTATCGCCCCGCCCTGGGCGGCAAGGCTGGCCCGGTCGGCACCAGTTGCGTGAGCGG
AAAGATGGCCGCTTCCCGGCCCTGCTGCAGGGAGCTCAAAATGGAGGACGCGGCGCTCGGGAGAGCGGGC
GGGTGAGTCACCCACACAAAGGAAAAGGGCCTTTCCGTCCTCAGCCGTCGCTTCATGTGACTCCACGGAG
TACCGGGCGCCGTCCAGGCACCTCGATTAGTTCTCGAGCTTTTGGAGTACGTCGTCTTTAGGTTGGGGGG
AGGGGTTTTATGCGATGGAGTTTCCCCACACTGAGTGGGTGGAGACTGAAGTTAGGCCAGCTTGGCACTT
GATGTAATTCTCCTTGGAATTTGCCCTTTTTGAGTTTGGATCTTGGTTCATTCTCAAGCCTCAGACAGTG
GTTCAAAGTTTTTTTCTTCCATTTCAGGTGTCGTGAGGAATTCTGCAGTCGACGGTACCGCGGGCCCGGG
ATCCACCGGTCGCCACCTTTATATTGCGAAAAATAATTGGCGAACGAGGTAACTGGATACCTCATCCGCC
AATTAAAATTTGTTACTTGTACAGCTCGTCCATGCCGAGAGTGATCCCGGCGGCGGTCACGAACTCCAGC
AGGACCATGTGATCGCGCTTCTCGTTGGGGTCTTTGCTCAGGGCGGACTGGGTGCTCAGGTAGTGGTTGT
CGGGCAGCAGCACGGGGCCGTCGCCGATGGGGGTGTTCTGCTGGTAGTGGTCGGCGAGCTGCACGCTGCC
GTCCTCGATGTTGTGGCGGATCTTGAAGTTCACCTTGATGCCGTTCTTCTGCTTGTCGGCCATGATATAG
ACGTTGTGGCTGTTGTAGTTGTACTCCAGCTTGTGCCCCAGGATGTTGCCGTCCTCCTTGAAGTCGATGC
CCTTCAGCTCGATGCGGTTCACCAGGGTGTCGCCCTCGAACTTCACCTCGGCGCGGGTCTTGTAGTTGCC
GTCGTCCTTGAAGAAGATGGTGCGCTCCTGGACGTAGCCTTCGGGCATGGCGGACTTGAAGAAGTCGTGC
TGCTTCATGTGGTCGGGGTAGCGGCTGAAGCACTGCACGCCGTAGGTCAGGGTGGTCACGAGGGTGGGCC
AGGGCACGGGCAGCTTGCCGGTGGTGCAGATGAACTTCAGGGTCAGCTTGCCGTAGGTGGCATCGCCCTC
GCCCTCGCCGGACACGCTGAACTTGTGGCCGTTTACGTCGCCGTCCAGCTCGACCAGGATGGGCACCACC
CCGGTGAACAGCTCCTCGCCCTTGCTCACCATTAATTGGAAGTTCGGAATAACTATGCAGATACCTGATA
CACACTTCCAACAAAAACAACCACAGCGGCCGCACTCCTCAGGTGCAGGCTGCCTATCAGAAGGTGGTGG
CTGGTGTGGCCAATGCCCTGGCTCACAAATACCACTGAGATCTTTTTCCCTCTGCCAAAAATTATGGGGA
CATCATGAAGCCCCTTGAGCATCTGACTTCTGGCTAATAAAGGAAATTTATTTTCATTGCAATAGTGTGT
TGGAATTTTTTGTGTCTCTCACTCGGAAGGACATATGGGAGGGCAAATCATTTAAAACATCAGAATGAGT
ATTTGGTTTAGAGTTTGGCAACATATGCCCATATGCTGGCTGCCATGAACAAAGGTTGGCTATAAAGAGG
TCATCAGTATATGAAACAGCCCCCTGCTGTCCATTCCTTATTCCATAGAAAAGCCTTGACTTGAGGTTAG
ATTTTTTTTATATTTTGTTTTGTGTTATTTTTTTCTTTAACATCCCTAAAATTTTCCTTACATGTTTTAC
TAGCCAGATTTTTCCTCCTCTCCTGACTACTCCCAGTCATAGCTGTCCCTCTTCTCTTATGGAGATCCCT
CGACCTGCAGCCCAAGCTTGGCGTAATCATGGTCATAGCTGTTTCCTGTGTGAAATTGTTATCCGCTCAC
AATTCCACACAACATACGAGCCGGAAGCATAAAGTGTAAAGCCTGGGGTGCCTAATGAGTGAGCTAACTC
ACATTAATTGCGTTGCGCTCACTGCCCGCTTTCCAGTCGGGAAACCTGTCGTGCCAGCGGATCCGCATCT
CAATTAGTCAGCAACCATAGTCCCGCCCCTAACTCCGCCCATCCCGCCCCTAACTCCGCCCAGTTCCGCC
CATTCTCCGCCCCATGGCTGACTAATTTTTTTTATTTATGCAGAGGCCGAGGCCGCCTCGGCCTCTGAGC
TATTCCAGAAGTAGTGAGGAGGCTTTTTTGGAGGCCTAGGCTTTTGCAAAAAGCTAACTTGTTTATTGCA
GCTTATAATGGTTACAAATAAAGCAATAGCATCACAAATTTCACAAATAAAGCATTTTTTTCACTGCATT
CTAGTTGTGGTTTGTCCAAACTCATCAATGTATCTTATCATGTCTGGATCCGCTGCATTAATGAATCGGC
CAACGCGCGGGGAGAGGCGGTTTGCGTATTGGGCGCTCTTCCGCTTCCTCGCTCACTGACTCGCTGCGCT
CGGTCGTTCGGCTGCGGCGAGCGGTATCAGCTCACTCAAAGGCGGTAATACGGTTATCCACAGAATCAGG
GGATAACGCAGGAAAGAACATGTGAGCAAAAGGCCAGCAAAAGGCCAGGAACCGTAAAAAGGCCGCGTTG
CTGGCGTTTTTCCATAGGCTCCGCCCCCCTGACGAGCATCACAAAAATCGACGCTCAAGTCAGAGGTGGC
GAAACCCGACAGGACTATAAAGATACCAGGCGTTTCCCCCTGGAAGCTCCCTCGTGCGCTCTCCTGTTCC
GACCCTGCCGCTTACCGGATACCTGTCCGCCTTTCTCCCTTCGGGAAGCGTGGCGCTTTCTCATAGCTCA
CGCTGTAGGTATCTCAGTTCGGTGTAGGTCGTTCGCTCCAAGCTGGGCTGTGTGCACGAACCCCCCGTTC
AGCCCGACCGCTGCGCCTTATCCGGTAACTATCGTCTTGAGTCCAACCCGGTAAGACACGACTTATCGCC
ACTGGCAGCAGCCACTGGTAACAGGATTAGCAGAGCGAGGTATGTAGGCGGTGCTACAGAGTTCTTGAAG
TGGTGGCCTAACTACGGCTACACTAGAAGAACAGTATTTGGTATCTGCGCTCTGCTGAAGCCAGTTACCT
TCGGAAAAAGAGTTGGTAGCTCTTGATCCGGCAAACAAACCACCGCTGGTAGCGGTGGTTTTTTTGTTTG
CAAGCAGCAGATTACGCGCAGAAAAAAAGGATCTCAAGAAGATCCTTTGATCTTTTCTACGGGGTCTGAC
GCTCAGTGGAACGAAAACTCACGTTAAGGGATTTTGGTCATGAGATTATCAAAAAGGATCTTCACCTAGA
TCCTTTTAAATTAAAAATGAAGTTTTAAATCAATCTAAAGTATATATGAGTAAACTTGGTCTGACAGTTA
CCAATGCTTAATCAGTGAGGCACCTATCTCAGCGATCTGTCTATTTCGTTCATCCATAGTTGCCTGACTC
CCCGTCGTGTAGATAACTACGATACGGGAGGGCTTACCATCTGGCCCCAGTGCTGCAATGATACCGCGAG
ACCCACGCTCACCGGCTCCAGATTTATCAGCAATAAACCAGCCAGCCGGAAGGGCCGAGCGCAGAAGTGG
TCCTGCAACTTTATCCGCCTCCATCCAGTCTATTAATTGTTGCCGGGAAGCTAGAGTAAGTAGTTCGCCA
GTTAATAGTTTGCGCAACGTTGTTGCCATTGCTACAGGCATCGTGGTGTCACGCTCGTCGTTTGGTATGG
CTTCATTCAGCTCCGGTTCCCAACGATCAAGGCGAGTTACATGATCCCCCATGTTGTGCAAAAAAGCGGT
TAGCTCCTTCGGTCCTCCGATCGTTGTCAGAAGTAAGTTGGCCGCAGTGTTATCACTCATGGTTATGGCA
GCACTGCATAATTCTCTTACTGTCATGCCATCCGTAAGATGCTTTTCTGTGACTGGTGAGTACTCAACCA
AGTCATTCTGAGAATAGTGTATGCGGCGACCGAGTTGCTCTTGCCCGGCGTCAATACGGGATAATACCGC
GCCACATAGCAGAACTTTAAAAGTGCTCATCATTGGAAAACGTTCTTCGGGGCGAAAACTCTCAAGGATC
TTACCGCTGTTGAGATCCAGTTCGATGTAACCCACTCGTGCACCCAACTGATCTTCAGCATCTTTTACTT
TCACCAGCGTTTCTGGGTGAGCAAAAACAGGAAGGCAAAATGCCGCAAAAAAGGGAATAAGGGCGACACG
GAAATGTTGAATACTCATACTCTTCCTTTTTCAATATTATTGAAGCATTTATCAGGGTTATTGTCTCATG
AGCGGATACATATTTGAATGTATTTAGAAAAATAAACAAATAGGGGTTCCGCGCACATTTCCCCGAAAAG
T
Features (pLannotate 1.2.2; 17 found; start..end, strand, type, name):
     13..31      +  enhancer       CMV enhancer (fragment): human cytomegalovirus immediate early enhancer
     45..1226    +  promoter       EF-1α promoter: strong constitutive promoter for human elongation factor EF-1α
   1228..1264    +  misc_feature   MCS (fragment): multiple cloning site
   1343..2062    -  CDS            EGFP: the original enhanced GFP (Yang et al., 1996) mammalian codon-optimized
   2122..2205    +  CDS            HBB (fragment): HBB_PONPY - Experimental evidence at transcript level: Swiss-Prot protein existence level 2. Involved in oxygen transport from the lung to the various peripheral tissues. From Pongo pygmaeus (Bornean orangutan).
   2276..2331    +  polyA_signal   β-globin poly(A) signal: rabbit β-globin polyadenylation signal (Gil and Proudfoot, 1987)
   2716..2732    -  protein_bind   lac operator: The lac repressor binds to the lac operator to inhibit transcription in E. coli. This inhibition can be relieved by adding lactose or isopropyl-β-D-thiogalactopyranoside (IPTG). lac repressor encoded by lacI
   2740..2770    -  promoter       lac promoter: promoter for the E. coli lac operon
   2785..2806    -  protein_bind   CAP binding site: CAP binding activates transcription in the presence of cAMP. E. coli catabolite activator protein
   2819..2858    -  CDS            lacI (fragment): lac repressor; lacI; The lac repressor binds to the lac operator to inhibit transcription in E. coli. This inhibition can be relieved by adding lactose or isopropyl-β-D-thiogalactopyranoside (IPTG).
   2865..2887    +  promoter       SV40 promoter (fragment): SV40 enhancer and early promoter
   2911..3046    +  rep_origin     SV40 ori: SV40 origin of replication
   3066..3200    +  polyA_signal   SV40 poly(A) signal: SV40 polyadenylation signal
   3202..3256    -  CDS            lacI (fragment): lac repressor; lacI; The lac repressor binds to the lac operator to inhibit transcription in E. coli. This inhibition can be relieved by adding lactose or isopropyl-β-D-thiogalactopyranoside (IPTG).
   3439..4027    -  rep_origin     ori: high-copy-number ColE1/pMB1/pBR322/pUC origin of replication
   4198..5058    -  CDS            AmpR: β-lactamase; bla; confers resistance to ampicillin, carbenicillin, and related antibiotics
   5059..5163    -  promoter       AmpR promoter: bla
