[The description below was written by a language model from this plasmid's Addgene catalogue record and pLannotate feature annotations shown in this document.]
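Description:
INCTbiosyn-pEF-GFP(rc)9 is a mammalian expression plasmid of about 5.2 kb that acts as a serine-integrase-responsive genetic switch reporter. It derives from the pEF-GFP backbone, in which the original forward EGFP coding sequence was replaced by an 847 bp cassette carrying EGFP in reverse-complement orientation, flanked by the attB and attP attachment sites of integrase 9. The plasmid is propagated in E. coli from a high-copy ColE1/pUC-type origin under ampicillin selection (AmpR with its bla promoter). The backbone also retains an SV40 origin of replication with an SV40 poly(A) signal, as well as remnants of lac regulatory sequences and a short CMV enhancer fragment.

In the feature table, the human EF-1α promoter lies on the forward strand, followed by a multiple cloning site fragment. The EGFP open reading frame is on the opposite strand, and a β-globin-derived segment with the rabbit β-globin polyadenylation signal lies downstream. The att sites are not annotated, but unannotated gaps on either side of EGFP are consistent with their described positions. As supplied, the promoter reads through the antisense strand of EGFP, so no fluorescent protein should be made. When the cognate integrase 9 is provided, recombination between the attB and attP sites is intended to invert the intervening segment. This puts EGFP in the sense orientation behind EF-1α and turns fluorescence on. Serine integrase attB/attP recombination yields attL/attR sites and is essentially unidirectional without an additional directionality factor.

The construct is used to test integrase-controlled switches in eukaryotic cells. One depositor comment refers to "integrase 2" attachment sites, which is inconsistent with the rest of the record, where integrase 9 is named.
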