Addgene plasmid #127508: INCTbiosyn-pEF-GFP(rc)9
Purpose: Plasmid has an EF1 alpha promoter in a forward sequence orientation and an inverted EGFP coding sequence (reverse complement) flanked by attB and attP integrase 9 attachment sites.
Depositing lab: Martin Bonamino. Depositing organization: Instituto Nacional de Cancer (INCA). Publication: Genetic switches designed for eukaryotic cells and controlled by serine integrases. Gomide MS, Sales TT, Barros LRC, Limia CG, de Oliveira MA, Florentino LH, Barros LMG, Robledo ML, Jose GPC, Almeida MSM, Lima RN, Rehen SK, Lacorte C, Melo EO, Murad AM, Bonamino MH, Coelho CM, Rech E. Commun Biol. 2020 May 22;3(1):255. doi: 10.1038/s42003-020-0971-8. PubMed 32444777.
Backbone
  Vector backbone: pEF-GFP
  Vector type: Mammalian Expression
Growth in bacteria
  Bacterial resistance: Ampicillin, 100 μg/mL
  Growth temperature: 37°C
  Growth strain: DH5alpha
  Copy number: High Copy
Gene/Insert
  Gene/Insert name: EGFP reverse complement coding sequence flanked by attB/attP Integrase 9 attachment sites. (alt name: Switch vector INT 9)
  Species: H. sapiens (human)
  Insert size (bp): 847
  Cloning method: Unknown
Terms and licenses: Academic/Nonprofit Terms; Industry Terms: Not Available to Industry
Depositor comments: The EGFP coding sequence in a reverse complement orientation flanked by attB and attP integrase 9 attachment sites were cloned into pEF-GFP plasmid (Addgene #11154) replacing the original EGFP forward coding sequence. The attB/P integrase 2 attachment sites sequences were obtained from Yang, L. et al. Nat. Methods 11, 1261-1266 (2014).
How to cite: INCTbiosyn-pEF-GFP(rc)9 was a gift from Martin Bonamino (Addgene plasmid # 127508 ; http://n2t.net/addgene:127508 ; RRID:Addgene_127508)
